Addgene plasmid #126531: 2SP6
Purpose: 2-input history dependent program A then B; 0-0-sfGFP
Depositing lab: Jerome Bonnet. Depositing organization: CNRS UMR 5048, INSERM U1054, Centre de Biochimie Structurale. Publication: Rational programming of history-dependent logic in cellular populations. Zuniga A, Guiziou S, Mayonove P, Meriem ZB, Camacho M, Moreau V, Ciandrini L, Hersen P, Bonnet J. Nat Commun. 2020 Sep 21;11(1):4758. doi: 10.1038/s41467-020-18455-z. PubMed 32958811.
Backbone
  Vector backbone: pSB4K5
  Vector type: Bacterial Expression
Growth in bacteria
  Bacterial resistance: Kanamycin, 50 μg/mL
  Growth temperature: 37°C
  Growth strain: DH5alpha
  Copy number: Low Copy
Gene/Insert
  Gene/Insert name: 2-input A then B; 0-0-sfGFP
Terms and licenses: Academic/Nonprofit Terms; Industry Terms: Not Available to Industry
How to cite: 2SP6 was a gift from Jerome Bonnet (Addgene plasmid # 126531 ; http://n2t.net/addgene:126531 ; RRID:Addgene_126531)
