[The description below was written by a language model from this plasmid's Addgene catalogue record and pLannotate feature annotations shown in this document.]
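Description:
2SP6 is a low-copy bacterial expression plasmid built on the pSB4K5 backbone and intended for use in E. coli. It replicates from the pSC101 origin, which depends on the plasmid-encoded Rep101 (RepA) protein, and is selected with kanamycin through a KanR aminoglycoside phosphotransferase gene. A short putative bacterial terminator fragment follows the resistance gene.

The insert is described as a 2-input, history-dependent program, "A then B", with the output pattern 0-0-sfGFP. This suggests a genetic device designed to report the order in which two inputs occur, with no output in the earlier states of the lineage and superfolder GFP expressed only in the last state, after A has been followed by B. The annotated 4,375 nt sequence shows the parts consistent with such a scaffold. There is a fragment matching the trc promoter annotated on the reverse strand, so it points away from the reporter in the plasmid as deposited. Next comes a type III hammerhead ribozyme fragment, an element commonly placed upstream of a coding sequence to cleave the 5' leader and insulate expression from context. The superfolder GFP coding sequence lies on the forward strand, followed by a reverse-oriented his operon terminator and a forward lambda t0 terminator.

The inverted promoter arrangement fits a design in which DNA rearrangement is needed to switch the reporter on. However, the feature table does not annotate any recombinase attachment sites, and the record does not identify inputs A and B or the enzymes that respond to them. These are presumably supplied separately. The plasmid is used for implementing and testing order-dependent logic in bacterial populations, with fluorescence as the readout.
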