Features (pLannotate 1.2.2; 9 found; start..end, strand, type, name):
     82..106     -  promoter       trc promoter (fragment): strong E. coli promoter; hybrid between the trp and lac UV5 promoters
    159..213     +  ncRNA          Hammerhead 3 (fragment): Accession: RF00008 - Hammerhead ribozyme (type III)
    254..967     +  CDS            superfolder GFP: GFP variant that folds robustly even when fused to poorly folded proteins (Pédelacq et al., 2006)
   1046..1105    -  terminator     his operon terminator: This putative transcriptin terminator from the E. coli his operon has a 2-bp deletion introduced during synthesis. Its efficiency has not been determined.
   1142..1236    +  terminator     lambda t0 terminator: transcription terminator from phage lambda
   1728..1950    +  rep_origin     pSC101 ori: low-copy replication origin that requires the Rep101 protein
   1998..2948    +  CDS            Rep101: RepA protein needed for replication with the pSC101 origin; rep101
   3306..4121    +  CDS            KanR: aminoglycoside phosphotransferase confers resistance to kanamycin in bacteria or G418 (Geneticin®) in eukaryotes
   4133..4173    +  terminator     bacterial terminator (fragment): putative bacterial transcription terminator
>Addgene plasmid #126531 | 2SP6 | addgene full sequence | sequence record 250102 | Addgene NGS Result
CCGAATCGTTTCAGTTGCCTGCCCGGATGATCCTGACGACGGAGACCGCCGTCGTCGACAAGCCGGCCGA
TCCACAAACATTACGAGCCGGATGATTAATTGTCAAGCAAAAAAAGCAAAAAGCATTTACCTTGATTGAG
ATGTTAATTGTGTTGGCATAGGGTGTCTCAAGGTGCGTACCTTGACTGATGAGTCCGAAAGGACGAAACA
CCCCTCTACAAATAATTTTGTTTAAAAAGAGGAGAAATACTAGATGCGTAAAGGCGAAGAGCTGTTCACT
GGTGTCGTCCCTATTCTGGTGGAACTGGATGGTGATGTCAACGGTCATAAGTTTTCCGTGCGTGGCGAGG
GTGAAGGTGACGCAACTAATGGTAAACTGACGCTGAAGTTCATCTGTACTACTGGTAAACTGCCGGTACC
TTGGCCGACTCTGGTAACGACGCTGACTTATGGTGTTCAGTGCTTTGCTCGTTATCCGGACCATATGAAG
CAGCATGACTTCTTCAAGTCCGCCATGCCGGAAGGCTATGTGCAGGAACGCACGATTTCCTTTAAGGATG
ACGGCACGTACAAAACGCGTGCGGAAGTGAAATTTGAAGGCGATACCCTGGTAAACCGCATTGAGCTGAA
AGGCATTGACTTTAAAGAAGACGGCAATATCCTGGGCCATAAGCTGGAATACAATTTTAACAGCCACAAT
GTTTACATCACCGCCGATAAACAAAAAAATGGCATTAAAGCGAATTTTAAAATTCGCCACAACGTGGAGG
ATGGCAGCGTGCAGCTGGCTGATCACTACCAGCAAAACACTCCAATCGGTGATGGTCCTGTTCTGCTGCC
AGACAATCACTATCTGAGCACGCAAAGCGTTCTGTCTAAAGATCCGAACGAGAAACGCGATCATATGGTT
CTGCTGGAGTTCGTAACCGCAGCGGGCATCACGCATGGTATGGATGAACTGTACAAATGATAAAACCTAT
CTATTCGTTTTCAACAGAGTAAGGGTATCCGAGTTCTTAGACGTCAGGTGGCAAACGCGAAGTAATCTTT
TCGGTTTTAAAGAAAAAGGGCAGGGTGGTGACACCTTGCCCGTTTTTTTGCCGGAGCTAGAGCTGTCAGA
CCAAGTTTACGAGCTCGCTTGGACTCCTGTTGATAGATCCAGTAATGACCTCAGAACTCCATCTGGATTT
GTTCAGAACGCTCGGTTGCCGCCGGGCGTTTTTTATTGGTGAGAATCCAAGCACTAGGGACAGTAAGACG
GGTAAGCCTGTTGATGATACCGCTGCCTTACTGGGTGCATTAGCCAGTCTGAATGACCTGTCACGGGATA
ATCCGAAGTGGTCAGACTGGAAAATCAGAGGGCAGGAACTGCTGAACAGCAAAAAGTCAGATAGCACCAC
ATAGCAGACCCGCCATAAAACGCCCTGAGAAGCCCGTGACGGGCTTTTCTTGTATTATGGGTAGTTTCCT
TGCATGAATCCATAAAAGGCGCCTGTAGTGCCATTTACCCCCATTCACTGCCAGAGCCGTGAGCGCAGCG
AACTGAATGTCACGAAAAAGACAGCGACTCAGGTGCCTGATGGTCGGAGACAAAAGGAATATTCAGCGAT
TTGCCCGAGCTTGCGAGGGTGCTACTTAAGCCTTTAGGGTTTTAAGGTCTGTTTTGTAGAGGAGCAAACA
GCGTTTGCGACATCCTTTTGTAATACTGCGGAACTGACTAAAGTAGTGAGTTATACACAGGGCTGGGATC
TATTCTTTTTATCTTTTTTTATTCTTTCTTTATTCTATAAATTATAACCACTTGAATATAAACAAAAAAA
ACACACAAAGGTCTAGCGGAATTTACAGAGGGTCTAGCAGAATTTACAAGTTTTCCAGCAAAGGTCTAGC
AGAATTTACAGATACCCACAACTCAAAGGAAAAGGACATGTAATTATCATTGACTAGCCCATCTCAATTG
GTATAGTGATTAAAATCACCTAGACCAATTGAGATGTATGTCTGAATTAGTTGTTTTCAAAGCAAATGAA
CTAGCGATTAGTCGCTATGACTTAACGGAGCATGAAACCAAGCTAATTTTATGCTGTGTGGCACTACTCA
ACCCCACGATTGAAAACCCTACAAGGAAAGAACGGACGGTATCGTTCACTTATAACCAATACGCTCAGAT
GATGAACATCAGTAGGGAAAATGCTTATGGTGTATTAGCTAAAGCAACCAGAGAGCTGATGACGAGAACT
GTGGAAATCAGGAATCCTTTGGTTAAAGGCTTTGAGATTTTCCAGTGGACAAACTATGCCAAGTTCTCAA
GCGAAAAATTAGAATTAGTTTTTAGTGAAGAGATATTGCCTTATCTTTTCCAGTTAAAAAAATTCATAAA
ATATAATCTGGAACATGTTAAGTCTTTTGAAAACAAATACTCTATGAGGATTTATGAGTGGTTATTAAAA
GAACTAACACAAAAGAAAACTCACAAGGCAAATATAGAGATTAGCCTTGATGAATTTAAGTTCATGTTAA
TGCTTGAAAATAACTACCATGAGTTTAAAAGGCTTAACCAATGGGTTTTGAAACCAATAAGTAAAGATTT
AAACACTTACAGCAATATGAAATTGGTGGTTGATAAGCGAGGCCGCCCGACTGATACGTTGATTTTCCAA
GTTGAACTAGATAGACAAATGGATCTCGTAACCGAACTTGAGAACAACCAGATAAAAATGAATGGTGACA
AAATACCAACAACCATTACATCAGATTCCTACCTACATAACGGACTAAGAAAAACACTACACGATGCTTT
AACTGCAAAAATTCAGCTCACCAGTTTTGAGGCAAAATTTTTGAGTGACATGCAAAGTAAGTATGATCTC
AATGGTTCGTTCTCATGGCTCACGCAAAAACAACGAACCACACTAGAGAACATACTGGCTAAATACGGAA
GGATCTGAGGTTCTTATGGCTCTTGTATCTATCAGTGAAGCATCAAGACTAACAAACAAAAGTAGAACAA
CTGTTCACCGTTACATATCAAAGGGAAAACTGTCCATATGCACAGATGAAAACGGTGTAAAAAAGATAGA
TACATCAGAGCTTTTACGAGTTTTTGGTGCATTCAAAGCTGTTCACCATGAACAGATCGACAATGTAACT
ACTAGAGCTGATCCTTCAACTCAGCAAAAGTTCGATTTATTCAACAAAGCCACGTTGTGTCTCAAAATCT
CTGATGTTACATTGCACAAGATAAAAATATATCATCATGAACAATAAAACTGTCTGCTTACATAAACAGT
AATACAAGGGGTGTTATGAGCCATATTCAACGGGAAACGTCTTGCTCCCGTCCGCGCTTAAACTCCAACA
TGGACGCTGATTTATATGGGTATAAATGGGCTCGCGATAATGTCGGGCAATCAGGTGCGACAATCTATCG
CTTGTATGGGAAGCCCGATGCGCCAGAGTTGTTTCTGAAACATGGCAAAGGTAGCGTTGCCAATGATGTT
ACAGATGAGATGGTCCGTCTCAACTGGCTGACGGAGTTTATGCCTCTCCCGACCATCAAGCATTTTATCC
GTACTCCTGATGATGCGTGGTTACTCACCACCGCGATTCCTGGGAAAACAGCCTTCCAGGTATTAGAAGA
ATATCCTGATTCAGGTGAAAATATTGTTGATGCGCTGGCCGTGTTCCTGCGCCGGTTACATTCGATTCCT
GTTTGTAATTGTCCTTTTAACAGCGATCGTGTATTTCGTCTTGCTCAGGCGCAATCACGCATGAATAACG
GTTTGGTTGATGCGAGTGATTTTGATGACGAGCGTAATGGCTGGCCTGTTGAACAAGTCTGGAAAGAAAT
GCACAAGCTCTTGCCATTCTCACCGGATTCAGTCGTCACTCATGGTGATTTCTCACTTGATAACCTTATT
TTTGACGAGGGGAAATTAATAGGTTGTATTGATGTTGGACGGGTCGGAATCGCAGACCGTTACCAGGACC
TTGCCATTCTTTGGAACTGCCTCGGTGAGTTTTCTCCTTCATTACAGAAACGGCTTTTTCAAAAATATGG
TATTGATAATCCTGATATGAATAAATTGCAGTTTCATTTGATGCTCGATGAGTTTTTCTAATAATACTAG
CAGAAATCATCCTTAGCGAAAGCTAAGGATTTTTTTTATCTGATTACCGCCTTTGAGTGAGCTCTTACTG
AAGCACGATTCTACTCGGAAGTGGTCAATAATTCGTGGTTTGTCTGGTCAACCACCGCGGTCTCAGTGGT
GTACGGTACAAACCCCCCTTACGGCAGACCTGAGTAAAGGAGTTTTTTAGTTACCTTAATTGAAATAAAC
GAAATAAAAACTCGCTAAGAATAGTAATACAGGAT
